>Addgene plasmid #186883 | pTRE3G-human cGASdeltaN-ER | addgene full sequence | sequence record 366441 | Addgene NGS Result
GCCCATATATGGAGTTCCGCGTTACATAACTTACGGTAAATGGCCCGCCTGGCTGACCGCCCAACGACCC
CCGCCCATTGACGTCAATAATGACGTATGTTCCCATAGTAACGCCAATAGGGACTTTCCATTGACGTCAA
TGGGTGGAGTATTTACGGTAAACTGCCCACTTGGCAGTACATCAAGTGTATCATATGCCAAGTACGCCCC
CTATTGACGTCAATGACGGTAAATGGCCCGCCTGGCATTATGCCCAGTACATGACCTTATGGGACTTTCC
TACTTGGCAGTACATCTACGTATTAGTCATCGCTATTACCATGGTGATGCGGTTTTGGCAGTACATCAAT
GGGCGTGGATAGCGGTTTGACTCACGGGGATTTCCAAGTCTCCACCCCATTGACGTCAATGGGAGTTTGT
TTTGGCACCAAAATCAACGGGACTTTCCAAAATGTCGTAACAACTCCGCCCCATTGACGCAAATGGGCGG
TAGGCGTGTACGGTGGGAGGTCTATATAAGCAGAGCTCAATAAAAGAGCCCACAACCCCTCACTCGGCGC
GCCAGTCTTCCGATAGACTGCGTCGCCCGGGTACCCGTATTCCCAATAAAGCCTCTTGCTGTTTGCATCC
GAATCGTGGTCTCGCTGTTCCTTGGGAGGGTCTCCTCTGAGTGATTGACTACCCACGACGGGGGTCTTTC
ATTTGGGGGCTCGTCCGGGATTTGGAGACCCCTGCCCAGGGACCACCGACCCACCACCGGGAGGTAAGCT
GGCCAGCAACTTATCTGTGTCTGTCCGATTGTCTAGTGTCTATGTTTGATGTTATGCGCCTGCGTCTGTA
CTAGTTAGCTAACTAGCTCTGTATCTGGCGGACCCGTGGTGGAACTGACGAGTTCTGAACACCCGGCCGC
AACCCTGGGAGACGTCCCAGGGACTTTGGGGGCCGTTTTTGTGGCCCGACCTGAGGAAGGGAGTCGATGT
GGAATCCGACCCCGTCAGGATATGTGGTTCTGGTAGGAGACGAGAACCTAAAACAGTTCCCGCCTCCGTC
TGAATTTTTGCTTTCGGTTTGGAACCGAAGCCGCGCGTCTTGTCTGCTGCAGCGCTGCAGCATCGTTCTG
TGTTGTCTCTGTCTGACTGTGTTTCTGTATTTGTCTGAAAATTAGGGCCAGACTGTTACCACTCCCTTAA
GTTTGACCTTAGGTCACTGGAAAGATGTCGAGCGGATCGCTCACAACCAGTCGGTAGATGTCAAGAAGAG
ACGTTGGGTTACCTTCTGCTCTGCAGAATGGCCAACCTTTAACGTCGGATGGCCGCGAGACGGCACCTTT
AACCGAGACCTCATCACCCAGGTTAAGATCAAGGTCTTTTCACCTGGCCCGCATGGACACCCAGACCAGG
TCCCCTACATCGTGACCTGGGAAGCCTTGGCTTTTGACCCCCCTCCCTGGGTCAAGCCCTTTGTACACCC
TAAGCCTCCGCCTCCTCTTCCTCCATCCGCCCCGTCTCTCCCCCTTGAACCTCCTCGTTCGACCCCGCCT
CGATCCTCCCTTTATCCAGCCCTCACTCCTTCTCTAGGCGCCGGAATTGAAGATCTCGATGAGGCCCTTT
CGTCTTCACTCGAGTTTACTCCCTATCAGTGATAGAGAACGTATGAAGAGTTTACTCCCTATCAGTGATA
GAGAACGTATGCAGACTTTACTCCCTATCAGTGATAGAGAACGTATAAGGAGTTTACTCCCTATCAGTGA
TAGAGAACGTATGACCAGTTTACTCCCTATCAGTGATAGAGAACGTATCTACAGTTTACTCCCTATCAGT
GATAGAGAACGTATATCCAGTTTACTCCCTATCAGTGATAGAGAACGTATGTCGAGGTAGGCGTGTACGG
TGGGCGCCTATAAAAGCAGAGCTCGTTTAGTGAACCGTCAGATCGCCTGGAGCAATTCCACAACACTTTT
GTCTTATACTTGGATCCGCCACCATGCCTGGGGCCTCGAAGCTCCGGGCGGTTTTGGAGAAGTTGAAGCT
CAGCCGCGATGATATCTCCACGGCGGCGGGGATGGTGAAAGGGGTTGTGGACCACCTGCTGCTCAGACTG
AAGTGCGACTCCGCGTTCAGAGGCGTCGGGCTGCTGAACACCGGGAGCTACTATGAGCACGTGAAGATTT
CTGCACCTAATGAATTTGATGTCATGTTTAAACTGGAAGTCCCCAGAATTCAACTAGAAGAATATTCCAA
CACTCGTGCATATTACTTTGTGAAATTTAAAAGAAATCCGAAAGAAAATCCTCTGAGTCAGTTTTTAGAA
GGTGAAATATTATCAGCTTCTAAGATGCTGTCAAAGTTTAGGAAAATCATTAAGGAAGAAATTAACGACA
TTAAAGATACAGATGTCATCATGAAGAGGAAAAGAGGAGGGAGCCCTGCTGTAACACTTCTTATTAGTGA
AAAAATATCTGTGGATATAACCCTGGCTTTGGAATCAAAAAGTAGCTGGCCTGCTAGCACCCAAGAAGGC
CTGCGCATTCAAAACTGGCTTTCAGCAAAAGTTAGGAAGCAACTACGACTAAAGCCATTTTACCTTGTAC
CCAAGCATGCAAAGGAAGGAAATGGTTTCCAAGAAGAAACATGGCGGCTATCCTTCTCTCACATCGAAAA
GGAAATTTTGAACAATCATGGAAAATCTAAAACGTGCTGTGAAAACAAAGAAGAGAAATGTTGCAGGAAA
GATTGTTTAAAACTAATGAAATACCTTTTAGAACAGCTGAAAGAAAGGTTTAAAGACAAAAAACATCTGG
ATAAATTCTCTTCTTATCATGTGAAAACTGCCTTCTTTCACGTATGTACCCAGAACCCTCAAGACAGTCA
GTGGGACCGCAAAGACCTGGGCCTCTGCTTTGATAACTGCGTGACATACTTTCTTCAGTGCCTCAGGACA
GAAAAACTTGAGAATTATTTTATTCCTGAATTCAATCTATTCTCTAGCAACTTAATTGACAAAAGAAGTA
AGGAATTTCTGACAAAGCAAATTGAATATGAAAGAAACAATGAGTTTCCAGTTTTTGATGAATTTCTCAA
GCGCAAATACTGGTGGAAAAACCTCAAGATGATGATCATCTTGGGAGTGATTTGCGCCATCATCCTCATC
ATCATCATAGTTTACTTCAGCACTTAAGCGGCCGCGCCGGCGGGCCCGAATTCTACCGGGTAGGGGAGGC
GCTTTTCCCAAGGCAGTCTGGAGCATGCGCTTTAGCAGCCCCGCTGGGCACTTGGCGCTACACAAGTGGC
CTCTGGCCTCGCACACATTCCACATCCACCGGTAGGCGCCAACCGGCTCCGTTCTTTGGTGGCCCCTTCG
CGCCACCTTCTACTCCTCCCCTAGTCAGGAAGTTCCCCCCCGCCCCGCAGCTCGCGTCGTGCAGGACGTG
ACAAATGGAAGTAGCACGTCTCACTAGTCTCGTGCAGATGGACAGCACCGCTGAGCAATGGAAGCGGGTA
GGCCTTTGGGGCAGCGGCCAATAGCAGCTTTGCTCCTTCGCTTTCTGGGCTCAGAGGCTGGGAAGGGGTG
GGTCCGGGGGCGGGCTCAGGGGCGGGCTCAGGGGCGGGGCGGGCGCCCGAAGGTCCTCCGGAGGCCCGGC
ATTCTGCACGCTTCAAAAGCGCACGTCTGCCGCGCTGTTCTCCTCTTCCTCATCTCCGGGCCTTTCGACC
TGCAGCCCAAGCTTACCATGACCGAGTACAAGCCCACGGTGCGCCTCGCCACCCGCGACGACGTCCCCAG
GGCCGTACGCACCCTCGCCGCCGCGTTCGCCGACTACCCCGCCACGCGCCACACCGTCGATCCGGACCGC
CACATCGAGCGGGTCACCGAGCTGCAAGAACTCTTCCTCACGCGCGTCGGGCTCGACATCGGCAAGGTGT
GGGTCGCGGACGACGGCGCCGCGGTGGCGGTCTGGACCACGCCGGAGAGCGTCGAAGCGGGGGCGGTGTT
CGCCGAGATCGGCCCGCGCATGGCCGAGTTGAGCGGTTCCCGGCTGGCCGCGCAGCAACAGATGGAAGGC
CTCCTGGCGCCGCACCGGCCCAAGGAGCCCGCGTGGTTCCTGGCCACCGTCGGCGTCTCGCCCGACCACC
AGGGCAAGGGTCTGGGCAGCGCCGTCGTGCTCCCCGGAGTGGAGGCGGCCGAGCGCGCCGGGGTGCCCGC
CTTCCTGGAGACCTCCGCGCCCCGCAACCTCCCCTTCTACGAGCGGCTCGGCTTCACCGTCACCGCCGAC
GTCGAGGTGCCCGAAGGACCGCGCACCTGGTGCATGACCCGCAAGCCCGGTGCCTGACGCCCGCCCCACG
ACCCGCAGCGCCCGACCGAAAGGAGCGCACGACCCCATGCATCGGCGTCTCGAGATATCAGTGGTCCAGG
CTCTAGTTTTGACTCAACAATATCACCAGCTGAAGCCTATAGAGTACGAGCCATAGATAAAATAAAAGAT
TTTATTTAGTCTCCAGAAAAAGGGGGGAATGAAAGACCCCACCTGTAGGTTTGGCAAGCTAGCTTAAGTA
ACGCCATTTTGCAAGGCATGGAAAAATACATAACTGAGAATAGAGAAGTTCAGATCAAGGTCAGGAACAG
ATGGAACAGGGTCGACCCTAGAGAACCATCAGATGTTTCCAGGGTGCCCCAAGGACCTGAAATGACCCTG
TGCCTTATTTGAACTAACCAATCAGTTCGCTTCTCGCTTCTGTTCGCGCGCTTCTGCTCCCCGAGCTCAA
TAAAAGAGCCCACAACCCCTCACTCGGGGCGCCAGTCCTCCGATTGACTGAGTCGCCCGGGTACCCGTGT
ATCCAATAAACCCTCTTGCAGTTGCATCCGACTTGTGGTCTCGCTGTTCCTTGGGAGGGTCTCCTCTGAG
TGATTGACTACCCGTCAGCGGGGGTCTTTCATTTGGGGGCTCGTCCGGGATCGGGAGACCCCTGCCCAGG
GACCACCGACCCACCACCGGGAGGTAAGCTGGCTGCCTCGCGCGTTTCGGTGATGACGGTGAAAACCTCT
GACACATGCAGCTCCCGGAGACGGTCACAGCTTGTCTGTAAGCGGATGCCGGGAGCAGACAAGCCCGTCA
GGGCGCGTCAGCGGGTGTTGGCGGGTGTCGGGGCGCAGCCATGACCCAGTCACGTAGCGATAGCGGAGTG
TAGATCCGGCTGTGGAATGTGTGTCAGTTAGGGTGTGGAAAGTCCCCAGGCTCCCCAGCAGGCAGAAGTA
TGCAAAGCATGCATCTCAATTAGTCAGCAACCAGGTGTGGAAAGTCCCCAGGCTCCCCAGCAGGCAGAAG
TATGCAAAGCATGCATCTCAATTAGTCAGCAACCATAGTCCCGCCCCTAACTCCGCCCATCCCGCCCCTA
ACTCCGCCCAGTTCCGCCCATTCTCCGCCCCATGGCTGACTAATTTTTTTTATTTATGCAGAGGCCGAGG
CCGCCTCGGCCTCTGAGCTATTCCAGAAGTAGTGAGGAGGCTTTTTTGGAGGCCTAGGCTTTTGCAAAAA
GCTTACTGGCTTAACTATGCGGCATCAGAGCAGATTGTACTGAGAGTGCACCATATGCGGTGTGAAATAC
CGCACAGATGCGTAAGGAGAAAATACCGCATCAGGCGCTCTTCCGCTTCCTCGCTCACTGACTCGCTGCG
CTCGGTCGTTCGGCTGCGGCGAGCGGTATCAGCTCACTCAAAGGCGGTAATACGGTTATCCACAGAATCA
GGGGATAACGCAGGAAAGAACATGTGAGCAAAAGGCCAGCAAAAGGCCAGGAACCGTAAAAAGGCCGCGT
TGCTGGCGTTTTTCCATAGGCTCCGCCCCCCTGACGAGCATCACAAAAATCGACGCTCAAGTCAGAGGTG
GCGAAACCCGACAGGACTATAAAGATACCAGGCGTTTCCCCCTGGAAGCTCCCTCGTGCGCTCTCCTGTT
CCGACCCTGCCGCTTACCGGATACCTGTCCGCCTTTCTCCCTTCGGGAAGCGTGGCGCTTTCTCATAGCT
CACGCTGTAGGTATCTCAGTTCGGTGTAGGTCGTTCGCTCCAAGCTGGGCTGTGTGCACGAACCCCCCGT
TCAGCCCGACCGCTGCGCCTTATCCGGTAACTATCGTCTTGAGTCCAACCCGGTAAGACACGACTTATCG
CCACTGGCAGCAGCCACTGGTAACAGGATTAGCAGAGCGAGGTATGTAGGCGGTGCTACAGAGTTCTTGA
AGTGGTGGCCTAACTACGGCTACACTAGAAGGACAGTATTTGGTATCTGCGCTCTGCTGAAGCCAGTTAC
CTTCGGAAAAAGAGTTGGTAGCTCTTGATCCGGCAAACAAACCACCGCTGGTAGCGGTGGTTTTTTTGTT
TGCAAGCAGCAGATTACGCGCAGAAAAAAAGGATCTCAAGAAGATCCTTTGATCTTTTCTACGGGGTCTG
ACGCTCAGTGGAACGAAAACTCACGTTAAGGGATTTTGGTCATGAGATTATCAAAAAGGATCTTCACCTA
GATCCTTTTAAATTAAAAATGAAGTTTTAAATCAATCTAAAGTATATATGAGTAAACTTGGTCTGACAGT
TACCAATGCTTAATCAGTGAGGCACCTATCTCAGCGATCTGTCTATTTCGTTCATCCATAGTTGCCTGAC
TCCCCGTCGTGTAGATAACTACGATACGGGAGGGCTTACCATCTGGCCCCAGTGCTGCAATGATACCGCG
AGACCCACGCTCACCGGCTCCAGATTTATCAGCAATAAACCAGCCAGCCGGAAGGGCCGAGCGCAGAAGT
GGTCCTGCAACTTTATCCGCCTCCATCCAGTCTATTAATTGTTGCCGGGAAGCTAGAGTAAGTAGTTCGC
CAGTTAATAGTTTGCGCAACGTTGTTGCCATTGCTGCAGGCATCGTGGTGTCACGCTCGTCGTTTGGTAT
GGCTTCATTCAGCTCCGGTTCCCAACGATCAAGGCGAGTTACATGATCCCCCATGTTGTGCAAAAAAGCG
GTTAGCTCCTTCGGTCCTCCGATCGTTGTCAGAAGTAAGTTGGCCGCAGTGTTATCACTCATGGTTATGG
CAGCACTGCATAATTCTCTTACTGTCATGCCATCCGTAAGATGCTTTTCTGTGACTGGTGAGTACTCAAC
CAAGTCATTCTGAGAATAGTGTATGCGGCGACCGAGTTGCTCTTGCCCGGCGTCAACACGGGATAATACC
GCGCCACATAGCAGAACTTTAAAAGTGCTCATCATTGGAAAACGTTCTTCGGGGCGAAAACTCTCAAGGA
TCTTACCGCTGTTGAGATCCAGTTCGATGTAACCCACTCGTGCACCCAACTGATCTTCAGCATCTTTTAC
TTTCACCAGCGTTTCTGGGTGAGCAAAAACAGGAAGGCAAAATGCCGCAAAAAAGGGAATAAGGGCGACA
CGGAAATGTTGAATACTCATACTCTTCCTTTTTCAATATTATTGAAGCATTTATCAGGGTTATTGTCTCA
TGAGCGGATACATATTTGAATGTATTTAGAAAAATAAACAAATAGGGGTTCCGCGCACATTTCCCCGAAA
AGTGCCACCTGACGTCTAAGAAACCATTATTATCATGACATTAACCTATAAAAATAGGCGTATCACGAGG
CCCTTTCGTCTTCAAGAATTAGCTTGGCCATTGCATACGTTGTATCCATATCATAATATGTACATTTATA
TTGGCTCATGTCCAACATTACCGCCATGTTGACATTGATTATTGACTAGTTATTAATAGTAATCAATTAC
GGGGTCATTAGTTCATA
Features (pLannotate 1.2.2; 19 found; start..end, strand, type, name):
    324..527     +  promoter       CMV promoter: human cytomegalovirus (CMV) immediate early promoter
    528..703     +  LTR            5' LTR (truncated): truncated long terminal repeat from Moloney murine sarcoma virus
    825..1099    +  misc_feature   MESV Ψ (fragment): packaging signal of murine embryonic stem cell virus
   1166..1582    +  CDS            gag (truncated): truncated Moloney murine leukemia virus (MMLV) gag gene lacking the start codon
   1622..1971    +  promoter       TRE3GV promoter: 3rd-generation Tet-responsive promoter that can be activated by binding of Tet-On® 3G, optimized for retroviral and lentiviral vectors
   1987..3075    +  CDS            CGAS (fragment): CGAS_HUMAN - Also known as C6orf150 From Homo sapiens (Human).
   3076..3174    +  CDS            VAMP2 (fragment): VAMP2_HUMAN - Also known as SYB2. Experimental evidence at protein level: Swiss-Prot protein existence level 1. Involved in the targeting and/or fusion of transport vesicles to their target membrane (By similarity). Major SNARE protein of synaptic vesicles which mediates fusion of synaptic vesicles to release neurotransmitters. Essential for fast vesicular exocytosis and activity-dependent neurotransmitter release as well as fast endocytosis that mediates rapid reuse of synaptic vesicles (By similarity) (PubMed:30929742). Modulates the gating characteristics of the delayed rectifier voltage-de
   3208..3707    +  promoter       PGK promoter: mouse phosphoglycerate kinase 1 promoter
   3728..4327    +  CDS            PuroR: puromycin N-acetyltransferase; pac from Streptomyces alboniger; confers resistance to puromycin
   4394..4466    +  CDS            env (fragment): murine leukemia virus gPr80 envelope polyprotein precursor; env; proteolytically cleaved into gp70SU and p15TM subunits
   4508..4933    +  LTR            3' LTR (ΔU3): self-inactivating 3' long terminal repeat (LTR) from Moloney murine leukemia virus
   5002..5042    +  CDS            rop (fragment): Rop protein, which maintains plasmids at low copy number; rop
   5144..5182    +  misc_feature   bom (fragment): basis of mobility region from pBR322
   5199..5528    +  promoter       SV40 promoter: SV40 enhancer and early promoter
   5534..5635    +  misc_feature   bom (fragment): basis of mobility region from pBR322
   5821..6409    -  rep_origin     ori: high-copy-number ColE1/pMB1/pBR322/pUC origin of replication
   6580..7440    -  CDS            AmpR: β-lactamase; bla; confers resistance to ampicillin, carbenicillin, and related antibiotics
   7441..7545    -  promoter       AmpR promoter: bla
   7731..323     +  enhancer       CMV enhancer (across the origin): human cytomegalovirus immediate early enhancer
