[The description below was written by a language model from this plasmid's Addgene catalogue record and pLannotate feature annotations shown in this document.]
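Description:
pTRE3G-human cGASdeltaN-ER is a self-inactivating gammaretroviral transfer vector built on the pRetroX-TRE3G backbone, designed for doxycycline-controlled expression of an engineered human cGAS variant in mammalian cells after retroviral transduction. In bacteria it is maintained through a high-copy ColE1/pUC-type origin and selected with ampicillin via the β-lactamase gene. The sequenced record is about 7.8 kb, consistent with a roughly 6.6 kb backbone plus a 1.2 kb insert.

The viral portion begins with a CMV enhancer/promoter fused to a truncated 5' LTR, which drives production of the genomic RNA in packaging cells. This is followed by a packaging signal and a truncated, start-codon-less gag segment that aids encapsidation. The ΔU3 3' LTR inactivates LTR-driven transcription after integration, so expression in target cells depends on the internal promoters. The first of these, TRE3GV, is a third-generation Tet-responsive promoter that is active only when the Tet-On 3G transactivator is present with doxycycline; the transactivator is not encoded here and must be supplied separately. It controls a Kozak-initiated open reading frame encoding human cGAS lacking its N-terminal region (residues 160–522), fused at the C terminus to the VAMP2 transmembrane domain (residues 86–119). According to the depositor, this fusion is meant to anchor the protein at the endoplasmic reticulum. Downstream, a mouse PGK promoter drives puromycin N-acetyltransferase for selection of transduced cells.

The construct suits inducible studies of how removing the N-terminus and relocalizing cGAS affect its self-DNA sensing. The Entrez Gene entry in the catalogue record (Adamts1) does not match the insert and appears to be an annotation error.
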