Addgene plasmid #186883: pTRE3G-human cGASdeltaN-ER
Purpose: Doxycycline-dependent expression of human cGAS gene in mammalian cells by retroviral transduction
Depositing lab: Jonathan Kagan. Depositing organization: Boston Children's Hospital. Publication: Species-specific self-DNA detection mechanisms by mammalian cyclic GMP-AMP synthases. Mosallanejad K, Kennedy SN, Bahleda KM, Slavik KM, Zhou W, Govande AA, Hancks DC, Kranzusch PJ, Kagan JC. Sci Immunol. 2023 Jan 20;8(79):eabp9765. doi: 10.1126/sciimmunol.abp9765. Epub 2023 Jan 20. PubMed 36662885.
Backbone
  Vector backbone: pRetroX-TRE3G Vector
  Backbone manufacturer: Takara Bio
  Backbone size w/o insert (bp): 6600
  Vector type: Retroviral
  Selectable markers: Puromycin
Growth in bacteria
  Bacterial resistance: Ampicillin, 100 μg/mL
  Growth temperature: 37°C
  Growth strain: NEB Stable
  Copy number: High Copy
Gene/Insert
  Gene/Insert name: Human cGAS truncation mutant (160-522 a.a.) with C-terminal VAMP2 transmembrane domain (86-119 a.a.) fusion (alt names: cGAS; cGASdeltaN)
  Species: H. sapiens (human), Synthetic
  Insert size (bp): 1200
  Mutation: N-terminal truncation, VAMP2 transmembrane domain fusion
  Entrez Gene: Adamts1 (a.k.a. ADAM-TS1, ADAMTS, ADAMTS-1, C3-C5, METH-1, METH1)
  Promoter: TRE3G
  Cloning method: Ligation Independent Cloning
  Sequencing primers: 5′ pCEP_Fw (agagctcgtttagtgaaccg); 3′ MSCV_Rv (cagcggggctgctaaagcgcatgc)
Terms and licenses: Academic/Nonprofit Terms; Industry Terms: Not Available to Industry
Depositor comments: Contains Kozak sequence (gccacc) before start codon. ER: Endoplasmic Reticulum. Please visit https://www.biorxiv.org/content/10.1101/2022.03.09.483681v2 for bioRxiv preprint.
How to cite: pTRE3G-human cGASdeltaN-ER was a gift from Jonathan Kagan (Addgene plasmid # 186883 ; http://n2t.net/addgene:186883 ; RRID:Addgene_186883)
